LOCUS       Exported 11310 bp ds-DNA circular SYN 13-MAY-2021
DEFINITION  Tunable and temporal expression control of Cas9.
ACCESSION   .
VERSION     .
KEYWORDS    XClone-Cas9-Cronus-T2A-BFP
SOURCE      synthetic DNA construct
  ORGANISM  synthetic DNA construct
REFERENCE   1 (bases 1 to 11310)
  TITLE     Tunable and temporal expression control of Cas9
REFERENCE   2 (bases 1 to 11310)
  AUTHORS   .
  TITLE     Direct Submission
  JOURNAL   Exported May 13, 2021 from SnapGene Server 1.1.58
            http://www.snapgene.com
FEATURES             Location/Qualifiers
     source          1..11310
                     /organism="synthetic DNA construct"
                     /mol_type="other DNA"
     promoter        9..376
                     /label=TRE3GS promoter
                     /note="3rd-generation Tet-responsive promoter that can be
                     activated by binding of Tet-On(R) 3G, modified to eliminate
                     binding sites for endogenous mammalian transcription
                     factors"
     protein_bind    17..35
                     /gene="tetO"
                     /label=tet operator
                     /bound_moiety="tetracycline repressor TetR"
                     /note="bacterial operator O2 for the tetR and tetA genes"
     protein_bind    53..71
                     /gene="tetO"
                     /label=tet operator
                     /bound_moiety="tetracycline repressor TetR"
                     /note="bacterial operator O2 for the tetR and tetA genes"
     protein_bind    89..107
                     /gene="tetO"
                     /label=tet operator
                     /bound_moiety="tetracycline repressor TetR"
                     /note="bacterial operator O2 for the tetR and tetA genes"
     protein_bind    125..143
                     /gene="tetO"
                     /label=tet operator
                     /bound_moiety="tetracycline repressor TetR"
                     /note="bacterial operator O2 for the tetR and tetA genes"
     protein_bind    161..179
                     /gene="tetO"
                     /label=tet operator
                     /bound_moiety="tetracycline repressor TetR"
                     /note="bacterial operator O2 for the tetR and tetA genes"
     protein_bind    197..215
                     /gene="tetO"
                     /label=tet operator
                     /bound_moiety="tetracycline repressor TetR"
                     /note="bacterial operator O2 for the tetR and tetA genes"
     protein_bind    233..251
                     /gene="tetO"
                     /label=tet operator
                     /bound_moiety="tetracycline repressor TetR"
                     /note="bacterial operator O2 for the tetR and tetA genes"
     CDS             383..4486
                     /codon_start=1
                     /product="Cas9 (Csn1) endonuclease from the Streptococcus
                     pyogenes Type II CRISPR/Cas system"
                     /label=Cas9
                     /note="generates RNA-guided double strand breaks in DNA"
                     /translation="MDKKYSIGLDIGTNSVGWAVITDEYKVPSKKFKVLGNTDRHSIKK
                     NLIGALLFDSGETAEATRLKRTARRRYTRRKNRICYLQEIFSNEMAKVDDSFFHRLEES
                     FLVEEDKKHERHPIFGNIVDEVAYHEKYPTIYHLRKKLVDSTDKADLRLIYLALAHMIK
                     FRGHFLIEGDLNPDNSDVDKLFIQLVQTYNQLFEENPINASGVDAKAILSARLSKSRRL
                     ENLIAQLPGEKKNGLFGNLIALSLGLTPNFKSNFDLAEDAKLQLSKDTYDDDLDNLLAQ
                     IGDQYADLFLAAKNLSDAILLSDILRVNTEITKAPLSASMIKRYDEHHQDLTLLKALVR
                     QQLPEKYKEIFFDQSKNGYAGYIDGGASQEEFYKFIKPILEKMDGTEELLVKLNREDLL
                     RKQRTFDNGSIPHQIHLGELHAILRRQEDFYPFLKDNREKIEKILTFRIPYYVGPLARG
                     NSRFAWMTRKSEETITPWNFEEVVDKGASAQSFIERMTNFDKNLPNEKVLPKHSLLYEY
                     FTVYNELTKVKYVTEGMRKPAFLSGEQKKAIVDLLFKTNRKVTVKQLKEDYFKKIECFD
                     SVEISGVEDRFNASLGTYHDLLKIIKDKDFLDNEENEDILEDIVLTLTLFEDREMIEER
                     LKTYAHLFDDKVMKQLKRRRYTGWGRLSRKLINGIRDKQSGKTILDFLKSDGFANRNFM
                     QLIHDDSLTFKEDIQKAQVSGQGDSLHEHIANLAGSPAIKKGILQTVKVVDELVKVMGR
                     HKPENIVIEMARENQTTQKGQKNSRERMKRIEEGIKELGSQILKEHPVENTQLQNEKLY
                     LYYLQNGRDMYVDQELDINRLSDYDVDHIVPQSFLKDDSIDNKVLTRSDKNRGKSDNVP
                     SEEVVKKMKNYWRQLLNAKLITQRKFDNLTKAERGGLSELDKAGFIKRQLVETRQITKH
                     VAQILDSRMNTKYDENDKLIREVKVITLKSKLVSDFRKDFQFYKVREINNYHHAHDAYL
                     NAVVGTALIKKYPKLESEFVYGDYKVYDVRKMIAKSEQEIGKATAKYFFYSNIMNFFKT
                     EITLANGEIRKRPLIETNGETGEIVWDKGRDFATVRKVLSMPQVNIVKKTEVQTGGFSK
                     ESILPKRNSDKLIARKKDWDPKKYGGFDSPTVAYSVLVVAKVEKGKSKKLKSVKELLGI
                     TIMERSSFEKNPIDFLEAKGYKEVKKDLIIKLPKYSLFELENGRKRMLASAGELQKGNE
                     LALPSKYVNFLYLASHYEKLKGSPEDNEQKQLFVEQHKHYLDEIIEQISEFSKRVILAD
                     ANLDKVLSAYNKHRDKPIREQAENIIHLFTLTNLGAPAAFKYFDTTIDRKRYTSTKEVL
                     DATLIHQSITGLYETRIDLSQLGGD"
     RBS             4399..4407
                     /label=Shine-Dalgarno sequence
                     /note="full consensus sequence for ribosome-binding sites
                     upstream of start codons in E. coli; complementary to a
                     region in the 3' end of the 16S rRNA (Chen et al., 1994)"
     CDS             5315..5368
                     /codon_start=1
                     /product="2A peptide from Thosea asigna virus capsid
                     protein"
                     /label=T2A
                     /note="Eukaryotic ribosomes fail to insert a peptide bond
                     between the Gly and Pro residues, yielding separate
                     polypeptides."
                     /translation="EGRGSLLTCGDVEENPGP"
     CDS             5381..6079
                     /codon_start=1
                     /product="monomeric blue fluorescent protein"
                     /label=TagBFP
                     /note="mammalian codon-optimized"
                     /translation="MSELIKENMHMKLYMEGTVDNHHFKCTSEGEGKPYEGTQTMRIKV
                     VEGGPLPFAFDILATSFLYGSKTFINHTQGIPDFFKQSFPEGFTWERVTTYEDGGVLTA
                     TQDTSLQDGCLIYNVKIRGVNFTSNGPVMQKKTLGWEAFTETLYPADGGLEGRNDMALK
                     LVGGSHLIANIKTTYRSKKPAKNLKMPGVYYVDYRLERIKEANNETYVEQHEVAVARYC
                     DLPSKLGHKLN"
     polyA_signal    6272..6406
                     /label=SV40 poly(A) signal
                     /note="SV40 polyadenylation signal"
     repeat_region   6682..6716
                     /label=piggyBac left (5') inverted repeat
                     /note="piggyBac transposon-specific inverted terminal
                     repeat sequence (ITR)"
     primer_bind     complement(6727..6744)
                     /label=M13 Forward
                     /note="In lacZ gene. Also called M13-F20 or M13 (-21)
                     Forward"
     primer_bind     complement(6727..6743)
                     /label=M13 fwd
                     /note="common sequencing primer, one of multiple similar
                     variants"
     primer_bind     complement(6736..6758)
                     /label=M13/pUC Forward
                     /note="In lacZ gene"
     primer_bind     complement(6952..6971)
                     /label=pRS-marker
                     /note="pRS vectors, use to sequence yeast selectable
                     marker"
     primer_bind     7071..7093
                     /label=pGEX 3'
                     /note="pGEX vectors, reverse primer"
     primer_bind     complement(7131..7149)
                     /label=pBRforEco
                     /note="pBR322 vectors, upsteam of EcoRI site, forward
                     primer"
     promoter        7217..7321
                     /gene="bla"
                     /label=AmpR promoter
     CDS             7322..8182
                     /codon_start=1
                     /gene="bla"
                     /product="beta-lactamase"
                     /label=AmpR
                     /note="confers resistance to ampicillin, carbenicillin, and
                     related antibiotics"
                     /translation="MSIQHFRVALIPFFAAFCLPVFAHPETLVKVKDAEDQLGARVGYI
                     ELDLNSGKILESFRPEERFPMMSTFKVLLCGAVLSRIDAGQEQLGRRIHYSQNDLVEYS
                     PVTEKHLTDGMTVRELCSAAITMSDNTAANLLLTTIGGPKELTAFLHNMGDHVTRLDRW
                     EPELNEAIPNDERDTTMPVAMATTLRKLLTGELLTLASRQQLIDWMEADKVAGPLLRSA
                     LPAGWFIADKSGAGERGSRGIIAALGPDGKPSRIVVIYTTGSQATMDERNRQIAEIGAS
                     LIKHW"
     primer_bind     complement(7540..7559)
                     /label=Amp-R
                     /note="Ampicillin resistance gene, reverse primer"
     rep_origin      8353..8941
                     /direction=RIGHT
                     /label=ori
                     /note="high-copy-number ColE1/pMB1/pBR322/pUC origin of
                     replication"
     primer_bind     8842..8861
                     /label=pBR322ori-F
                     /note="pBR322 origin, forward primer"
     primer_bind     9095..9112
                     /label=L4440
                     /note="L4440 vector, forward primer"
     protein_bind    9229..9250
                     /label=CAP binding site
                     /bound_moiety="E. coli catabolite activator protein"
                     /note="CAP binding activates transcription in the presence
                     of cAMP."
     promoter        9265..9295
                     /label=lac promoter
                     /note="promoter for the E. coli lac operon"
     protein_bind    9303..9319
                     /label=lac operator
                     /bound_moiety="lac repressor encoded by lacI"
                     /note="The lac repressor binds to the lac operator to
                     inhibit transcription in E. coli. This inhibition can be
                     relieved by adding lactose or
                     isopropyl-beta-D-thiogalactopyranoside (IPTG)."
     primer_bind     9308..9330
                     /label=M13/pUC Reverse
                     /note="In lacZ gene"
     primer_bind     9327..9343
                     /label=M13 rev
                     /note="common sequencing primer, one of multiple similar
                     variants"
     primer_bind     9327..9343
                     /label=M13 Reverse
                     /note="In lacZ gene. Also called M13-rev"
     repeat_region   9369..9431
                     /label=piggyBac right (3') inverted repeat
                     /note="piggyBac transposon-specific inverted terminal
                     repeat sequence (ITR)"
     polyA_signal    9607..9688
                     /label=SV40 poly(A) signal
                     /note="SV40 polyadenylation signal"
     CDS             complement(9805..10203)
                     /codon_start=1
                     /gene="Aspergillus terreus BSD"
                     /product="blasticidin S deaminase"
                     /label=BSD
                     /note="confers resistance to blasticidin"
                     /translation="MAKPLSQEESTLIERATATINSIPISEDYSVASAALSSDGRIFTG
                     VNVYHFTGGPCAELVVLGTAAAAAAGNLTCIVAIGNENRGILSPCGRCRQVLLDLHPGI
                     KAIVKDSDGQPTAVGIRELLPSGYVWEG"
     CDS             complement(10204..10260)
                     /codon_start=1
                     /product="2A peptide from porcine teschovirus-1
                     polyprotein"
                     /label=P2A
                     /note="Eukaryotic ribosomes fail to insert a peptide bond
                     between the Gly and Pro residues, yielding separate
                     polypeptides."
                     /translation="ATNFSLLKQAGDVEENPGP"
     CDS             complement(10270..11013)
                     /codon_start=1
                     /product="modified rtTA protein that binds tightly to
                     promoters containing the tet operator in the presence of
                     doxycycline"
                     /label=Tet-On(R) 3G
                     /translation="MSRLDKSKVINSALELLNGVGIEGLTTRKLAQKLGVEQPTLYWHV
                     KNKRALLDALPIEMLDRHHTHSCPLEGESWQDFLRNNAKSYRCALLSHRDGAKVHLGTR
                     PTEKQYETLENQLAFLCQQGFSLENALYALSAVGHFTLGCVLEEQEHQVAKEERETPTT
                     DSMPPLLKQAIELFDRQGAEPAFLFGLELIICGLEKQLKCESGGPTDALDDFDLDMLPA
                     DALDDFDLDMLPADALDDFDLDMLPG"
     CDS             complement(11014..11037)
                     /codon_start=1
                     /product="FLAG(R) epitope tag, followed by an enterokinase
                     cleavage site"
                     /label=FLAG
                     /translation="DYKDDDDK"
     regulatory      11037..11046
                     /regulatory_class="other"
                     /note="vertebrate consensus sequence for strong initiation
                     of translation (Kozak, 1987)"
     promoter        complement(11066..11277)
                     /label=EF-1-alpha core promoter
                     /note="core promoter for human elongation factor
                     EF-1-alpha"
ORIGIN
        1 atcacctcga gtttactccc tatcagtgat agagaacgta tgaagagttt actccctatc
       61 agtgatagag aacgtatgca gactttactc cctatcagtg atagagaacg tataaggagt
      121 ttactcccta tcagtgatag agaacgtatg accagtttac tccctatcag tgatagagaa
      181 cgtatctaca gtttactccc tatcagtgat agagaacgta tatccagttt actccctatc
      241 agtgatagag aacgtataag ctttgcttat gtaaaccagg gcgcctataa aagagtgctg
      301 attttttgag taaacttcaa ttccacaaca cttttgtctt ataccaactt tccgtaccac
      361 ttcctaccct cgtaaaggta ccatggataa gaaatacagc attggactgg acattgggac
      421 aaactccgtg ggatgggccg tgattacaga cgaatacaaa gtgccttcaa agaagttcaa
      481 ggtgctgggc aacaccgata gacacagcat caagaaaaat ctgattggag ccctgctgtt
      541 cgactccggc gagacagctg aagcaactcg gctgaaaaga actgctcgga gaaggtatac
      601 ccgccgaaag aataggatct gctacctgca ggagattttc agcaacgaaa tggccaaggt
      661 ggacgatagt ttctttcacc gcctggagga atcattcctg gtcgaggaag ataagaaaca
      721 cgagcggcat cccatctttg gcaacattgt ggacgaggtc gcttatcacg aaaagtaccc
      781 taccatctat catctgagga agaaactggt ggactccaca gataaagcag acctgcgcct
      841 gatctatctg gccctggctc acatgattaa gttccggggc cattttctga tcgaggggga
      901 tctgaaccca gacaattctg atgtggacaa gctgttcatc cagctggtcc agacatacaa
      961 tcagctgttt gaggaaaacc ccattaatgc atctggcgtg gacgcaaaag ccatcctgag
     1021 tgccagactg tctaagagtc ggagactgga gaacctgatc gctcagctgc caggggaaaa
     1081 gaaaaacggc ctgtttggga atctgattgc actgtcactg ggactgactc ccaacttcaa
     1141 gagcaatttt gatctggccg aggacgctaa actgcagctg tccaaggaca cctatgacga
     1201 tgacctggat aacctgctgg ctcagatcgg ggatcagtac gcagacctgt tcctggccgc
     1261 taagaatctg tctgacgcca tcctgctgag tgatattctg cgcgtgaaca ccgagattac
     1321 aaaagccccc ctgtcagcta gcatgatcaa gagatatgac gagcaccatc aggatctgac
     1381 cctgctgaag gctctggtga ggcagcagct gcctgagaag tacaaggaaa tcttctttga
     1441 tcagtctaag aacggatacg ccggctatat tgacggcggg gctagtcagg aggagttcta
     1501 caagtttatc aaacccattc tggagaagat ggatggcaca gaggaactgc tggtgaaact
     1561 gaatcgggaa gacctgctga ggaagcagcg cacttttgat aacggaagca tccctcacca
     1621 gattcatctg ggagagctgc acgcaatcct gaggcgccag gaagacttct acccatttct
     1681 gaaggataac agggagaaga tcgaaaaaat tctgacattc cgcatcccct actatgtggg
     1741 ccctctggca agaggcaaca gccggtttgc ctggatgact cgcaaatctg aggaaacaat
     1801 cactccctgg aacttcgagg aagtggtcga taagggcgct tccgcacagt ctttcattga
     1861 gcggatgaca aacttcgaca agaacctgcc aaacgaaaaa gtgctgccca agcactctct
     1921 gctgtacgag tatttcacag tctataacga actgactaag gtgaaatacg tcaccgaggg
     1981 gatgagaaag cctgccttcc tgagtggaga acagaagaaa gctatcgtgg acctgctgtt
     2041 taaaaccaat aggaaggtga cagtcaagca gctgaaagag gactatttca agaaaattga
     2101 atgtttcgat tctgtggaga tcagtggcgt cgaagacagg tttaacgcct ccctggggac
     2161 ctaccacgat ctgctgaaga tcattaagga taaagacttc ctggacaacg aggaaaatga
     2221 ggatatcctg gaagacattg tgctgaccct gacactgttt gaggataggg aaatgatcga
     2281 ggaacgcctg aagacctatg cccatctgtt cgatgacaaa gtgatgaaac agctgaagcg
     2341 acggagatac acaggatggg gccgactgtc tcggaagctg atcaatggga ttcgcgacaa
     2401 acagagtgga aagaccatcc tggactttct gaaatcagat ggcttcgcca accggaactt
     2461 catgcagctg attcacgatg acagcctgac attcaaagag gatatccaga aggcacaggt
     2521 gtccgggcag ggagactctc tgcacgagca tatcgcaaac ctggccggca gccctgccat
     2581 caagaaaggg attctgcaga ccgtgaaggt ggtggacgag ctggtgaaag tcatgggaag
     2641 acataagcca gaaaacatcg tgattgagat ggccagggaa aatcagacca cacagaaagg
     2701 ccagaagaac tcaagggagc gcatgaaaag aatcgaggaa ggaattaagg aactgggcag
     2761 ccagatcctg aaagagcacc ccgtggaaaa cacacagctg cagaatgaga agctgtatct
     2821 gtactatctg cagaatggac gcgatatgta cgtggaccag gagctggata ttaaccgact
     2881 gtccgattac gacgtggatc atatcgtccc acagtcattc ctgaaagatg acagcattga
     2941 caataaggtg ctgacccgct ctgacaaaaa ccgaggcaag agtgataatg tcccctcaga
     3001 ggaagtggtc aagaaaatga agaactactg gaggcagctg ctgaatgcca aactgatcac
     3061 acagcgaaag tttgataacc tgactaaagc tgagcgggga ggcctgagtg aactggacaa
     3121 agcaggcttc attaagcgac agctggtgga gacacggcag atcacaaagc acgtcgccca
     3181 gattctggat tcaagaatga acactaagta cgatgagaat gacaaactga tcagagaagt
     3241 gaaggtcatt accctgaagt caaaactggt gagcgacttt cggaaagatt tccagtttta
     3301 taaggtcaga gagatcaaca actaccacca tgctcatgac gcatacctga acgcagtggt
     3361 cggcacagcc ctgattaaga aataccctaa actggagtcc gagttcgtgt acggggacta
     3421 taaggtgtac gatgtcagaa aaatgatcgc caagtctgag caggaaattg gcaaagccac
     3481 tgctaagtat ttcttttaca gtaacatcat gaatttcttt aagactgaga tcaccctggc
     3541 aaatggggaa atccgaaagc ggccactgat tgagactaac ggcgagacag gagaaatcgt
     3601 gtgggacaaa ggaagagatt ttgctaccgt gaggaaggtc ctgagcatgc cccaagtgaa
     3661 tattgtcaag aaaacagagg tgcagactgg gggattcagt aaggaatcaa ttctgcctaa
     3721 acgcaactcc gataagctga tcgcccgaaa gaaagactgg gaccccaaga agtatggcgg
     3781 gttcgactcc ccaactgtgg cttactctgt cctggtggtc gcaaaggtgg agaagggaaa
     3841 aagcaagaaa ctgaaatccg tcaaggaact gctgggcatc accattatgg agcgcagctc
     3901 cttcgaaaag aatcctatcg attttctgga ggccaaaggc tataaggaag tgaagaaaga
     3961 cctgatcatc aagctgccaa agtactcact gtttgagctg gaaaacggga gaaagaggat
     4021 gctggcaagc gccggggagc tgcagaaagg aaatgaactg gccctgccct ccaagtacgt
     4081 gaacttcctg tatctggcta gccactacga gaagctgaaa gggtcccctg aggataacga
     4141 acagaaacag ctgtttgtgg agcagcacaa gcattatctg gacgagatca ttgaacagat
     4201 tagcgagttc tccaaaagag tgatcctggc tgacgcaaat ctggataagg tcctgagcgc
     4261 atacaacaaa caccgggata agccaatcag agagcaggcc gaaaatatca ttcatctgtt
     4321 cactctgacc aacctgggag cccccgcagc cttcaagtat tttgacacta ccatcgatcg
     4381 caaacgatac acaagcacta aggaggtgct ggacgctacc ctgattcatc agagcattac
     4441 tggcctgtat gaaacaagga ttgacctgtc tcagctgggc ggcgactccg gagctgacgg
     4501 aagcgaaaat cctggtaaca aaacaatagt tcctgcaacg ttaccacaac tcacccctac
     4561 cctggtgtca ctgttggagg ttattgaacc tgaagtgtta tatgcaggat atgatagctc
     4621 tgttccagac tcaacttgga ggatcatgac tacgctcaac atgttaggag ggcggcaagt
     4681 gattgcagca gtgaaatggg caaaggcaat accaggtttc aggaacttac acctggatga
     4741 ccaaatgacc ctactgcagt actcctggat gtttcttatg gcatttgctc tggggtggag
     4801 atcatataga caatcaagtg caaacctgct gtgttttgct cctgatctga ttattaatga
     4861 gcagagaatg actctaccct gcatgtacga ccaatgtaaa cacatgctgt atgtttcctc
     4921 tgagttacac aggcttcagg tatcttatga agagtatctc tgtatgaaaa ccttactgct
     4981 tctctcttca gttcctaagg acggtctgaa gagccaagag ctatttgatg aaattagaat
     5041 gacctacatc aaagagctag gaaaagccat tgtcaagagg gaaggaaact ccagccagaa
     5101 ctggcagcgg ttttatcaac tgacaaaact cttggattct atgcatgaag tggttgaaaa
     5161 tctccttaac tattgcttcc aaacattttt ggataagacc atgtccatcg agttccccga
     5221 gatgttagct gaaatcatca ccaatcagat accaaaatat tcaaatggaa atatcaaaaa
     5281 acttctgttt catcaaaagg gtaccggatc cggagagggc agaggaagtc tgctaacatg
     5341 cggtgacgtc gaggagaatc ctggcccacc ggtcgccacc atgagcgagc tgattaagga
     5401 gaacatgcac atgaagctgt acatggaggg caccgtggac aaccatcact tcaagtgcac
     5461 atccgagggc gaaggcaagc cctacgaggg cacccagacc atgagaatca aggtggtcga
     5521 gggcggccct ctccccttcg ccttcgacat cctggctact agcttcctct acggcagcaa
     5581 gaccttcatc aaccacaccc agggcatccc cgacttcttc aagcagtcct tccctgaggg
     5641 cttcacatgg gagagagtca ccacatacga agacgggggc gtgctgaccg ctacccagga
     5701 caccagcctc caggacggct gcctcatcta caacgtcaag atcagagggg tgaacttcac
     5761 atccaacggc cctgtgatgc agaagaaaac actcggctgg gaggccttca ccgagacgct
     5821 gtaccccgct gacggcggcc tggaaggcag aaacgacatg gccctgaagc tcgtgggcgg
     5881 gagccatctg atcgcaaaca tcaagaccac atatagatcc aagaaacccg ctaagaacct
     5941 caagatgcct ggcgtctact atgtggacta cagactggaa agaatcaagg aggccaacaa
     6001 cgagacctac gtcgagcagc acgaggtggc agtggccaga tactgcgacc tccctagcaa
     6061 actggggcac aagcttaatg gatccggcta aactagtaga ccacctcccc tgcgagctaa
     6121 gctggacagc caatgacggg taagagagtg acatttttca ctaacctaag acaggagggc
     6181 cgtcagagct actgcctaat ccaaagacgg gtaaaagtga taaaaatgta tcactccaac
     6241 ctaagacagg cgcagcttcc gagggatttg agatccagac atgataagat acattgatga
     6301 gtttggacaa accaaaacta gaatgcagtg aaaaaaatgc cttatttgtg aaatttgtga
     6361 tgctattgcc ttatttgtaa ccattataag ctgcaataaa caagtttgat atctataaca
     6421 agaaaatata tatataataa gttatcacgt aagtagaaca tgaaataaca atataattat
     6481 cgtatgagtt aaatcttaaa agtcacgtaa aagataatca tgcgtcattt tgactcacgc
     6541 ggtcgttata gttcaaaatc agtgacactt accgcattga caagcacgcc tcacgggagc
     6601 tccaagcggc gactgagatg tcctaaatgc acagcgacgg attcgcgcta tttagaaaga
     6661 gagagcaata tttcaagaat gcatgcgtca attttacgca gactatcttt ctagggttaa
     6721 gaattcactg gccgtcgttt tacaacgtcg tgactgggaa aaccctggcg ttacccaact
     6781 taatcgcctt gcagcacatc cccctttcgc cagctggcgt aatagcgaag aggcccgcac
     6841 cgatcgccct tcccaacagt tgcgcagcct gaatggcgaa tggcgcctga tgcggtattt
     6901 tctccttacg catctgtgcg gtatttcaca ccgcatatgg tgcactctca gtacaatctg
     6961 ctctgatgcc gcatagttaa gccagccccg acacccgcca acacccgctg acgcgccctg
     7021 acgggcttgt ctgctcccgg catccgctta cagacaagct gtgaccgtct ccgggagctg
     7081 catgtgtcag aggttttcac cgtcatcacc gaaacgcgcg agacgaaagg gcctcgtgat
     7141 acgcctattt ttataggtta atgtcatgat aataatggtt tcttagacgt caggtggcac
     7201 ttttcgggga aatgtgcgcg gaacccctat ttgtttattt ttctaaatac attcaaatat
     7261 gtatccgctc atgagacaat aaccctgata aatgcttcaa taatattgaa aaaggaagag
     7321 tatgagtatt caacatttcc gtgtcgccct tattcccttt tttgcggcat tttgccttcc
     7381 tgtttttgct cacccagaaa cgctggtgaa agtaaaagat gctgaagatc agttgggtgc
     7441 acgagtgggt tacatcgaac tggatctcaa cagcggtaag atccttgaga gttttcgccc
     7501 cgaagaacgt tttccaatga tgagcacttt taaagttctg ctatgtggcg cggtattatc
     7561 ccgtattgac gccgggcaag agcaactcgg tcgccgcata cactattctc agaatgactt
     7621 ggttgagtac tcaccagtca cagaaaagca tcttacggat ggcatgacag taagagaatt
     7681 atgcagtgct gccataacca tgagtgataa cactgcggcc aacttacttc tgacaacgat
     7741 cggaggaccg aaggagctaa ccgctttttt gcacaacatg ggggatcatg taactcgcct
     7801 tgatcgttgg gaaccggagc tgaatgaagc cataccaaac gacgagcgtg acaccacgat
     7861 gcctgtagca atggcaacaa cgttgcgcaa actattaact ggcgaactac ttactctagc
     7921 ttcccggcaa caattaatag actggatgga ggcggataaa gttgcaggac cacttctgcg
     7981 ctcggccctt ccggctggct ggtttattgc tgataaatct ggagccggtg agcgtgggtc
     8041 tcgcggtatc attgcagcac tggggccaga tggtaagccc tcccgtatcg tagttatcta
     8101 cacgacgggg agtcaggcaa ctatggatga acgaaataga cagatcgctg agataggtgc
     8161 ctcactgatt aagcattggt aactgtcaga ccaagtttac tcatatatac tttagattga
     8221 tttaaaactt catttttaat ttaaaaggat ctaggtgaag atcctttttg ataatctcat
     8281 gaccaaaatc ccttaacgtg agttttcgtt ccactgagcg tcagaccccg tagaaaagat
     8341 caaaggatct tcttgagatc ctttttttct gcgcgtaatc tgctgcttgc aaacaaaaaa
     8401 accaccgcta ccagcggtgg tttgtttgcc ggatcaagag ctaccaactc tttttccgaa
     8461 ggtaactggc ttcagcagag cgcagatacc aaatactgtt cttctagtgt agccgtagtt
     8521 aggccaccac ttcaagaact ctgtagcacc gcctacatac ctcgctctgc taatcctgtt
     8581 accagtggct gctgccagtg gcgataagtc gtgtcttacc gggttggact caagacgata
     8641 gttaccggat aaggcgcagc ggtcgggctg aacggggggt tcgtgcacac agcccagctt
     8701 ggagcgaacg acctacaccg aactgagata cctacagcgt gagctatgag aaagcgccac
     8761 gcttcccgaa gggagaaagg cggacaggta tccggtaagc ggcagggtcg gaacaggaga
     8821 gcgcacgagg gagcttccag ggggaaacgc ctggtatctt tatagtcctg tcgggtttcg
     8881 ccacctctga cttgagcgtc gatttttgtg atgctcgtca ggggggcgga gcctatggaa
     8941 aaacgccagc aacgcggcct ttttacggtt cctggccttt tgctggcctt ttgctcacat
     9001 gttctttcct gcgttatccc ctgattctgt ggataaccgt attaccgcct ttgagtgagc
     9061 tgataccgct cgccgcagcc gaacgaccga gcgcagcgag tcagtgagcg aggaagcgga
     9121 agagcgccca atacgcaaac cgcctctccc cgcgcgttgg ccgattcatt aatgcagctg
     9181 gcacgacagg tttcccgact ggaaagcggg cagtgagcgc aacgcaatta atgtgagtta
     9241 gctcactcat taggcacccc aggctttaca ctttatgctt ccggctcgta tgttgtgtgg
     9301 aattgtgagc ggataacaat ttcacacagg aaacagctat gaccatgatt acgccaaggt
     9361 cgacttaacc ctagaaagat aatcatattg tgacgtacgt taaagataat catgcgtaaa
     9421 attgacgcat gtgttttatc ggtctgtata tcgaggttta tttattaatt tgaatagata
     9481 ttaagtttta ttatatttac acttacatac taataataaa ttcaacaaac aatttattta
     9541 tgtttattta tttattaaaa aaaaacaaaa actcaaaatt tcttctataa agtaacaaaa
     9601 cttttagcag tgaaaaaaat gctttatttg tgaaatttgt gatgctattg ctttatttgt
     9661 aaccattata agctgcaata aacaagttaa caacaacaat tgcattcatt ttatgtttca
     9721 ggttcagggg gaggtgtggg aggtttttta aagcaagtaa aacctctaca aatgtggtat
     9781 ggctgattat gatcctctgg agatttagcc ctcccacaca taaccagagg gcagcaattc
     9841 acgaatccca actgccgtcg gctgtccatc actgtccttc actatggctt tgatcccagg
     9901 atgcagatcg agaagcacct gtcggcaccg tccgcagggg ctcaagatgc ccctgttctc
     9961 atttccgatc gcgacgatac aagtcaggtt gccagctgcc gcagcagcag cagtgcccag
    10021 caccacgagt tctgcacaag gtcccccagt aaaatgatat acattgacac cagtgaagat
    10081 gcggccgtcg ctagagagag ctgcgctggc gacgctgtag tcttcagaga tggggatgct
    10141 gttgattgta gccgttgctc tttcaatgag ggtggattct tcttgagaca aaggcttggc
    10201 catggggccg gggttctcct ccacgtcgcc ggcctgcttc agcaggctga agttggtggc
    10261 gccgctgccc ccggggagca tgtcaaggtc aaaatcgtca agagcgtcag caggcagcat
    10321 atcaaggtca aagtcgtcaa gggcatcggc tgggagcatg tctaagtcaa aatcgtcaag
    10381 ggcgtcggtc ggcccgccgc tttcgcactt tagctgtttc tccaggccac atatgattag
    10441 ttccaggccg aaaaggaagg caggttcggc tccctgccgg tcgaacagct caattgcttg
    10501 tttcagaagt gggggcatag aatcggtggt aggtgtctct ctttcctctt ttgctacttg
    10561 atgctcctgt tcctccaata cgcagcccag tgtaaagtgg cccacggcgg acagagcgta
    10621 cagtgcgttc tccagggaga agccttgctg acacaggaac gcgagctgat tttccagggt
    10681 ttcgtactgt ttctctgttg ggcgggtgcc gagatgcact ttagccccgt cgcgatgtga
    10741 gaggagagca cagcggtatg acttggcgtt gttccgcaga aagtcttgcc atgactcgcc
    10801 ttccaggggg caggagtggg tatgatgcct gtccagcatc tcgattggca gggcatcgag
    10861 cagggcccgc ttgttcttca cgtgccagta cagggtaggc tgctcaactc ccagcttttg
    10921 agcgagtttc cttgtcgtca ggccttcgat accgactcca ttgagtaatt ccagagcaga
    10981 gtttatgact ttgctcttgt ccagtctaga catcttatcg tcatcgtctt tgtaatccat
    11041 ggtggcggat cccgcgtcac gacacctgtg ttctggcggc aaacccgttg cgaaaaagaa
    11101 cgttcacggc gactactgca cttatatacg gttctccccc accctcggga aaaaggcgga
    11161 gccagtacac gacatcactt tcccagttta ccccgcgcca ccttctctag gcaccggttc
    11221 aattgccgac ccctcccccc aacttctcgg ggactgtggg cgatgtgcgc tctgcccact
    11281 gacgggcacc ggagccactc gagtggaatt
//
