[The description below was written by a language model from this plasmid's Addgene catalogue record and the feature table of its GenBank file.]
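Description:
XClone-Cas9-Cronus-T2A-BFP is an 11.3 kb mammalian expression plasmid derived from the XLone-GFP backbone, an all-in-one doxycycline-inducible piggyBac transposon vector. In bacteria it is maintained through a high-copy ColE1/pUC-type origin and an ampicillin resistance (beta-lactamase) gene. These elements lie outside the piggyBac inverted terminal repeats. The repeats flank the mammalian cargo, so with piggyBac transposase supplied separately the cargo can be integrated into the host genome. Integrants can then be selected with blasticidin.

The cargo has two divergently oriented expression units. A TRE3GS promoter carrying seven tet operator sites drives Streptococcus pyogenes Cas9. Downstream of Cas9 comes an unannotated stretch of roughly 800 bp, followed by a T2A peptide, TagBFP and an SV40 polyadenylation signal. The plasmid name suggests that the unannotated interval holds the "Cronus" module. The record does not describe this element's composition or mode of action, although the stated purpose points to an added layer of control over Cas9. The T2A sequence lets TagBFP be released as a separate polypeptide, giving a blue fluorescent readout of induced expression.

On the opposite strand, an EF-1α core promoter with a Kozak sequence constitutively expresses a FLAG-tagged Tet-On 3G transactivator. This is linked through P2A to blasticidin S deaminase and terminated by a second SV40 poly(A) signal. Tet-On 3G binds the TRE3GS promoter only in the presence of doxycycline, so Cas9 and BFP transcription can be switched on and titrated by the drug. The stated purpose is tunable and temporal control of Cas9 expression. No guide RNA cassette is annotated, so guides would presumably be provided separately.
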