Addgene plasmid #141209: XClone-Cas9-Cronus-T2A-BFP
Purpose: Tunable and temporal expression control of Cas9
Depositing lab: Rory Johnson.
Backbone
  Vector backbone: XLone-GFP
  Vector type: Mammalian Expression
  Selectable markers: Blasticidin
Growth in bacteria
  Bacterial resistance: Ampicillin, 100 μg/mL
  Growth temperature: 37°C
  Growth strain: NEB Stable
  Copy number: High Copy
Gene/Insert
  Gene/Insert name: Cas9 (alt name: Cas9 (Csn1) endonuclease from the Streptococcus pyogenes Type II CRISPR/Cas system)
  Species: Streptococcus pyogenes
  Cloning method: Gibson Cloning
Resource information
  A portion of this plasmid was derived from a plasmid made by: Xiaojun Lian (Addgene plasmid # 96930)
Terms and licenses: Academic/Nonprofit Terms; Industry Terms: Not Available to Industry
Depositor comments: derivatives of Addgene plasmid # 96930
How to cite: XClone-Cas9-Cronus-T2A-BFP was a gift from Rory Johnson (Addgene plasmid # 141209 ; http://n2t.net/addgene:141209 ; RRID:Addgene_141209)
